Addgene plasmid #213802: POC1476
Purpose: BsaI-associated switch methylase subunit M
Depositing lab: Christopher A. O'Callaghan. Depositing organization: University of Oxford. Publication: DNA methylases for site-selective inhibition of type IIS restriction enzyme activity. Flores-Fernandez CN, Lin D, Robins K, O'Callaghan CA. Appl Microbiol Biotechnol. 2024 Jan 25;108(1):174. doi: 10.1007/s00253-024-13015-7. PubMed 38270650.
Backbone
  Vector backbone: pET30b
  Backbone manufacturer: Novagen
  Backbone size w/o insert (bp): 5421
  Total vector size (bp): 6705
  Vector type: Bacterial Expression
Growth in bacteria
  Bacterial resistance: Kanamycin, 50 μg/mL
  Growth temperature: 37°C
  Growth strain: DH5alpha
  Copy number: High Copy
Gene/Insert
  Gene/Insert name: BsaI-associated switch methylase M.Sen0738I (alt name: M.Sen0738I subunit M)
  Species: S. enterica subsp. enterica serovar Thompson CFSAN000738
  Insert size (bp): 1470
  GenBank ID: CP019196
  Promoter: T7
  Tag / fusion protein: His6-tag (C terminal on insert)
  Cloning method: Restriction Enzyme; 5′ cloning site NdeI (unknown if destroyed); 3′ cloning site XhoI (unknown if destroyed)
  Sequencing primers: 5′ CTAGCCATATGTCAATCTCATCTGCTATTAAAAGC; 3′ CTAGCTCGAGGTTCGCCTCTTTACCACTC
Terms and licenses: Academic/Nonprofit Terms; Industry Terms: Not Available to Industry
How to cite: POC1476 was a gift from Christopher A. O'Callaghan (Addgene plasmid # 213802 ; http://n2t.net/addgene:213802 ; RRID:Addgene_213802)
