[The description below was written by a language model from this plasmid's Addgene catalogue record and pLannotate feature annotations shown in this document.]
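Description:
POC1476 is a bacterial expression plasmid built on the Novagen pET30b backbone, carrying the M subunit of M.Sen0738I, a DNA methyltransferase from Salmonella enterica subsp. enterica serovar Thompson strain CFSAN000738. The roughly 1.47 kb coding sequence was inserted between the NdeI and XhoI sites. Using NdeI places the gene directly behind the vector's T7 gene 10 ribosome binding site, without the N-terminal pET30 tags, and fuses it in frame to the vector's C-terminal His6 tag for affinity purification. The annotation software labels the open reading frame as an hsdM homologue, the methylase subunit of type I restriction-modification systems. In those systems, M subunits act together with a specificity (S) subunit to methylate adenines in a bipartite recognition sequence. This suggests the protein encoded here needs a partner S subunit, which is not on this plasmid.

Expression is driven by a T7 promoter with an adjacent lac operator and ends at the T7 terminator. The plasmid also carries lacI, so transcription is repressed until IPTG induction in a host that supplies T7 RNA polymerase. Propagation relies on a pBR322-type ColE1 origin with the rop and bom regions. Rop normally moderates copy number, although the catalogue entry lists the plasmid as high copy. Selection is by kanamycin resistance, and an f1 origin is also present. Short annotated hits such as the TcR and SET1 fragments are backbone remnants rather than functional elements.

The record describes the enzyme as a BsaI-associated "switch" methylase. The construct is therefore intended for producing a methylase subunit that methylates sites overlapping BsaI recognition sequences, selectively blocking cleavage by this type IIS restriction enzyme, for instance in DNA assembly workflows. The sequenced record (6,701 nt) agrees closely with the stated total size of 6,705 bp.
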