Features (pLannotate 1.2.2; 19 found; start..end, strand, type, name):
     26..73      -  terminator     T7 terminator: transcription terminator for bacteriophage T7 RNA polymerase
     81..130     -  CDS            SET1 (fragment): solubility-enhancement tag derived from T7 phage gene 10B
    140..157     -  CDS            9xHis (fragment): 9xHis affinity tag
    164..1630    -  CDS            hsdM: T1ME_ECOLX - Protein inferred from homology: Swiss-Prot protein existence level 3. The M and S subunits together form a methyltransferase (MTase) that methylates two adenine residues in complementary strands of a bipartite DNA recognition sequence. In the presence of the R subunit the complex can also act as an endonuclease, binding to the same target sequence but cutting the DNA some distance from this site. Whether the DNA is cut or modified depends on the methylation state of the target sequence. When the target site is unmodified, the DNA is cut. When the target site is hemimethylated, the
   1638..1660    -  RBS            RBS: efficient ribosome binding site from bacteriophage T7 gene 10 (Olins and Rangwala, 1989)
   1675..1699    -  protein_bind   lac operator: The lac repressor binds to the lac operator to inhibit transcription in E. coli. This inhibition can be relieved by adding lactose or isopropyl-β-D-thiogalactopyranoside (IPTG). lac repressor encoded by lacI
   1700..1718    -  promoter       T7 promoter: promoter for bacteriophage T7 RNA polymerase
   1744..2023    +  CDS            TcR (fragment): tetracycline efflux protein; tet; confers resistance to tetracycline
   2031..2108    +  promoter       lacI promoter: lacI
   2109..3191    +  CDS            lacI: lac repressor; lacI; The lac repressor binds to the lac operator to inhibit transcription in E. coli. This inhibition can be relieved by adding lactose or isopropyl-β-D-thiogalactopyranoside (IPTG).
   3204..3225    +  protein_bind   CAP binding site: CAP binding activates transcription in the presence of cAMP. E. coli catabolite activator protein
   3240..3531    +  CDS            TcR (fragment): tetracycline efflux protein; tet; confers resistance to tetracycline
   3603..3983    -  CDS            YPB1_ECOLX: Protein predicted: Swiss-Prot protein existence level 4. From Escherichia coli.
   4000..4191    +  CDS            rop: Rop protein, which maintains plasmids at low copy number; rop
   4293..4432    +  misc_feature   bom: basis of mobility region from pBR322
   4618..5206    -  rep_origin     ori: high-copy-number ColE1/pMB1/pBR322/pUC origin of replication
   5328..6143    +  CDS            KanR: aminoglycoside phosphotransferase; aph(3')-Ia; confers resistance to kanamycin in bacteria or G418 (Geneticin®) in eukaryotes
   6152..6209    -  promoter       AmpR promoter (fragment): bla
   6262..6690    -  rep_origin     f1 ori (sequence partly withheld): f1 bacteriophage origin of replication; arrow indicates direction of (+) strand synthesis
>Addgene plasmid #213802 | POC1476 | addgene full sequence | sequence record 439149 | Addgene NGS Result
ATCCGGATATAGTTCCTCCTTTCAGCAAAAAACCCCTCAAGACCCGTTTAGAGGCCCCAAGGGGTTATGC
TAGTTATTGCTCAGCGGTGGCAGCAGCCAACTCAGCTTCCTTTCGGGCTTTGTTAGCAGCCGGATCTCAG
TGGTGGTGGTGGTGGTGCTCGAGGTTCGCCTCTTTACCACTCAACGCAGTTCCTAAGATGTCACGAAGCT
GATGGCGAAGAGTTTGGATGGCCTCTTGCTGTTTGGCGTATTGTGCTAACAGCTCGTCTGGGTCATGGGA
TACGGTTTCTGCCTGGTGGGGGTTCTTAATATCAAGATTGAAGTTACGGGCGATAACTTCATCAATAGAG
ACTTTCCAGGCCTGCTCATTCTCGACGCGACTTGCAAACCCATCCGCTTCGTTACCCCACCAATCAATTT
CTGCCTGAAACTCCTCAAATTTCATTGGTTTCGTCTTGCTGTAGTTTTTAACACCTGCGGGGTAAGGGTG
TTCATAAAACCAGATCTCCTTGGTCGGCTGCCCTTTCGTGAAAAATAACAGGTTAGTTTTGATCCCCGTA
TAGGGGTTAAAAACGCCGTTAGGTAAACGGACAATTGTGTGCAAATTGCACTCTTCGGTCAGCAACTTTT
TAATCTTAGTTTTAACACCTTCACCAAAAAGCGTACCATCGGGCAACACCACGGCGGCACGACCGTTCTT
AGCTAAGACCTCAATAATAAGCTGAAGAAATAAGTCCGCCGTCTCACGTGTCTGCATGTCAGAGGGGAAG
TTCTTTTCAATGCCATCTTCCTCAGTACCCCCGAATGGGGGGTTAGTGATGATAACATCCATTTGCTCGT
CCCACGATGAAAGTGGTTTATTAAGAGTATTGTCGTGGCGGATTTGAACGGGGACTTCGATGCCGTGAAG
CAGCATGTTGGTCGTACACAACAAGTGTGGTAATTGCTTCTTTTCGACCCCATGAATTTGTTTCTGCAAG
ATTTGATGGTCAGTCACAGTATGGGCATAATGGTTTTTAACGTGGTCGAAGGCGCATGCCAAAAATCCCC
CCGTACCACAAGCCGGATCCATGATCGACTCACCCAGTTTAGGGTCTACACGTTCAACCATGAAGCGAGT
AACAGCGCGAGGCGTATAAAATTCACCAGCATTACCGGCAGCCTGCAAGTCACGCAAAATTTGCTCGTAG
ATATCTCCAAAAAGATGGCGCTCTGAAGCACGTGTAAAGTCAATCTCATTTAACTTGTTGATAACTTGGC
GCAGCAACGTCCCGTTTTTCATGTAGTTATAAGCGTCGGAGAAAGCCTGCTTTACTACATACCCGCGGGG
GTTGATGTCGATCTGGGCGGGCAAGTCCTTCAAGGTGGGAAAAAGATCATCGTTGACGAACGCCAACAAT
TTATCCCCTGTAATTCCTTCATTATCGGCGGCCCAATTGCGCCATAAATAGCGTTCTGGCATAGGCAGAC
GATACTTTTCTTGTTCAATCTCCAGTGCCTGTTCCTGTGCATCAAAGATTTTTAAAAACAGTAACCAAGA
AAGCTGGCCCAAACGCTGGGCATCACCATCAACACCGGCATCTTTGCGCATGATGTCTTGCAAGCTTTTA
ATAGCAGATGAGATTGACATATGTATATCTCCTTCTTAAAGTTAAACAAAATTATTTCTAGAGGGGAATT
GTTATCCGCTCACAATTCCCCTATAGTGAGTCGTATTAATTTCGCGGGATCGAGATCGATCTCGATCCTC
TACGCCGGACGCATCGTGGCCGGCATCACCGGCGCCACAGGTGCGGTTGCTGGCGCCTATATCGCCGACA
TCACCGATGGGGAAGATCGGGCTCGCCACTTCGGGCTCATGAGCGCTTGTTTCGGCGTGGGTATGGTGGC
AGGCCCCGTGGCCGGGGGACTGTTGGGCGCCATCTCCTTGCATGCACCATTCCTTGCGGCGGCGGTGCTC
AACGGCCTCAACCTACTACTGGGCTGCTTCCTAATGCAGGAGTCGCATAAGGGAGAGCGTCGAGATCCCG
GACACCATCGAATGGCGCAAAACCTTTCGCGGTATGGCATGATAGCGCCCGGAAGAGAGTCAATTCAGGG
TGGTGAATGTGAAACCAGTAACGTTATACGATGTCGCAGAGTATGCCGGTGTCTCTTATCAGACCGTTTC
CCGCGTGGTGAACCAGGCCAGCCACGTTTCTGCGAAAACGCGGGAAAAAGTGGAAGCGGCGATGGCGGAG
CTGAATTACATTCCCAACCGCGTGGCACAACAACTGGCGGGCAAACAGTCGTTGCTGATTGGCGTTGCCA
CCTCCAGTCTGGCCCTGCACGCGCCGTCGCAAATTGTCGCGGCGATTAAATCTCGCGCCGATCAACTGGG
TGCCAGCGTGGTGGTGTCGATGGTAGAACGAAGCGGCGTCGAAGCCTGTAAAGCGGCGGTGCACAATCTT
CTCGCGCAACGCGTCAGTGGGCTGATCATTAACTATCCGCTGGATGACCAGGATGCCATTGCTGTGGAAG
CTGCCTGCACTAATGTTCCGGCGTTATTTCTTGATGTCTCTGACCAGACACCCATCAACAGTATTATTTT
CTCCCATGAAGACGGTACGCGACTGGGCGTGGAGCATCTGGTCGCATTGGGTCACCAGCAAATCGCGCTG
TTAGCGGGCCCATTAAGTTCTGTCTCGGCGCGTCTGCGTCTGGCTGGCTGGCATAAATATCTCACTCGCA
ATCAAATTCAGCCGATAGCGGAACGGGAAGGCGACTGGAGTGCCATGTCCGGTTTTCAACAAACCATGCA
AATGCTGAATGAGGGCATCGTTCCCACTGCGATGCTGGTTGCCAACGATCAGATGGCGCTGGGCGCAATG
CGCGCCATTACCGAGTCCGGGCTGCGCGTTGGTGCGGACATCTCGGTAGTGGGATACGACGATACCGAAG
ACAGCTCATGTTATATCCCGCCGTTAACCACCATCAAACAGGATTTTCGCCTGCTGGGGCAAACCAGCGT
GGACCGCTTGCTGCAACTCTCTCAGGGCCAGGCGGTGAAGGGCAATCAGCTGTTGCCCGTCTCACTGGTG
AAAAGAAAAACCACCCTGGCGCCCAATACGCAAACCGCCTCTCCCCGCGCGTTGGCCGATTCATTAATGC
AGCTGGCACGACAGGTTTCCCGACTGGAAAGCGGGCAGTGAGCGCAACGCAATTAATGTAAGTTAGCTCA
CTCATTAGGCACCGGGATCTCGACCGATGCCCTTGAGAGCCTTCAACCCAGTCAGCTCCTTCCGGTGGGC
GCGGGGCATGACTATCGTCGCCGCACTTATGACTGTCTTCTTTATCATGCAACTCGTAGGACAGGTGCCG
GCAGCGCTCTGGGTCATTTTCGGCGAGGACCGCTTTCGCTGGAGCGCGACGATGATCGGCCTGTCGCTTG
CGGTATTCGGAATCTTGCACGCCCTCGCTCAAGCCTTCGTCACTGGTCCCGCCACCAAACGTTTCGGCGA
GAAGCAGGCCATTATCGCCGGCATGGCGGCCCCACGGGTGCGCATGATCGTGCTCCTGTCGTTGAGGACC
CGGCTAGGCTGGCGGGGTTGCCTTACTGGTTAGCAGAATGAATCACCGATACGCGAGCGAACGTGAAGCG
ACTGCTGCTGCAAAACGTCTGCGACCTGAGCAACAACATGAATGGTCTTCGGTTTCCGTGTTTCGTAAAG
TCTGGAAACGCGGAAGTCAGCGCCCTGCACCATTATGTTCCGGATCTGCATCGCAGGATGCTGCTGGCTA
CCCTGTGGAACACCTACATCTGTATTAACGAAGCGCTGGCATTGACCCTGAGTGATTTTTCTCTGGTCCC
GCCGCATCCATACCGCCAGTTGTTTACCCTCACAACGTTCCAGTAACCGGGCATGTTCATCATCAGTAAC
CCGTATCGTGAGCATCCTCTCTCGTTTCATCGGTATCATTACCCCCATGAACAGAAATCCCCCTTACACG
GAGGCATCAGTGACCAAACAGGAAAAAACCGCCCTTAACATGGCCCGCTTTATCAGAAGCCAGACATTAA
CGCTTCTGGAGAAACTCAACGAGCTGGACGCGGATGAACAGGCAGACATCTGTGAATCGCTTCACGACCA
CGCTGATGAGCTTTACCGCAGCTGCCTCGCGCGTTTCGGTGATGACGGTGAAAACCTCTGACACATGCAG
CTCCCGGAGACGGTCACAGCTTGTCTGTAAGCGGATGCCGGGAGCAGACAAGCCCGTCAGGGCGCGTCAG
CGGGTGTTGGCGGGTGTCGGGGCGCAGCCATGACCCAGTCACGTAGCGATAGCGGAGTGTATACTGGCTT
AACTATGCGGCATCAGAGCAGATTGTACTGAGAGTGCACCATTGCGGTGTGAAATACCGCACAGATGCGT
AAGGAGAAAATACCGCATCAGGCGCTCTTCCGCTTCCTCGCTCACTGACTCGCTGCGCTCGGTCGTTCGG
CTGCGGCGAGCGGTATCAGCTCACTCAAAGGCGGTAATACGGTTATCCACAGAATCAGGGGATAACGCAG
GAAAGAACATGTGAGCAAAAGGCCAGCAAAAGGCCAGGAACCGTAAAAAGGCCGCGTTGCTGGCGTTTTT
CCATAGGCTCCGCCCCCCTGACGAGCATCACAAAAATCGACGCTCAAGTCAGAGGTGGCGAAACCCGACA
GGACTATAAAGATACCAGGCGTTTCCCCCTGGAAGCTCCCTCGTGCGCTCTCCTGTTCCGACCCTGCCGC
TTACCGGATACCTGTCCGCCTTTCTCCCTTCGGGAAGCGTGGCGCTTTCTCATAGCTCACGCTGTAGGTA
TCTCAGTTCGGTGTAGGTCGTTCGCTCCAAGCTGGGCTGTGTGCACGAACCCCCCGTTCAGCCCGACCGC
TGCGCCTTATCCGGTAACTATCGTCTTGAGTCCAACCCGGTAAGACACGACTTATCGCCACTGGCAGCAG
CCACTGGTAACAGGATTAGCAGAGCGAGGTATGTAGGCGGTGCTACAGAGTTCTTGAAGTGGTGGCCTAA
CTACGGCTACACTAGAAGGACAGTATTTGGTATCTGCGCTCTGCTGAAGCCAGTTACCTTCGGAAAAAGA
GTTGGTAGCTCTTGATCCGGCAAACAAACCACCGCTGGTAGCGGTGGTTTTTTTGTTTGCAAGCAGCAGA
TTACGCGCAGAAAAAAAGGATCTCAAGAAGATCCTTTGATCTTTTCTACGGGGTCTGACGCTCAGTGGAA
CGAAAACTCACGTTAAGGGATTTTGGTCATGAACAATAAAACTGTCTGCTTACATAAACAGTAATACAAG
GGGTGTTATGAGCCATATTCAACGGGAAACGTCTTGCTCTAGGCCGCGATTAAATTCCAACATGGATGCT
GATTTATATGGGTATAAATGGGCTCGCGATAATGTCGGGCAATCAGGTGCGACAATCTATCGATTGTATG
GGAAGCCCGATGCGCCAGAGTTGTTTCTGAAACATGGCAAAGGTAGCGTTGCCAATGATGTTACAGATGA
GATGGTCAGACTAAACTGGCTGACGGAATTTATGCCTCTTCCGACCATCAAGCATTTTATCCGTACTCCT
GATGATGCATGGTTACTCACCACTGCGATCCCCGGGAAAACAGCATTCCAGGTATTAGAAGAATATCCTG
ATTCAGGTGAAAATATTGTTGATGCGCTGGCAGTGTTCCTGCGCCGGTTGCATTCGATTCCTGTTTGTAA
TTGTCCTTTTAACAGCGATCGCGTATTTCGTCTCGCTCAGGCGCAATCACGAATGAATAACGGTTTGGTT
GATGCGAGTGATTTTGATGACGAGCGTAATGGCTGGCCTGTTGAACAAGTCTGGAAAGAAATGCATAAAC
TTTTGCCATTCTCACCGGATTCAGTCGTCACTCATGGTGATTTCTCACTTGATAACCTTATTTTTGACGA
GGGGAAATTAATAGGTTGTATTGATGTTGGACGAGTCGGAATCGCAGACCGATACCAGGATCTTGCCATC
CTATGGAACTGCCTCGGTGAGTTTTCTCCTTCATTACAGAAACGGCTTTTTCAAAAATATGGTATTGATA
ATCCTGATATGAATAAATTGCAGTTTCATTTGATGCTCGATGAGTTTTTCTAAGAATTAATTCATGAGCG
GATACATATTTGAATGTATTTAGAAAAATAAACAAATAGGGGTTCCGCGCACATTTCCCCGAAAAGTGCC
ACCTAAATTGTAAGCGTTAATATTTTGTTAAAATTCGCGTTAAATTTTTGTTAAATCAGCTCATTTTTTA
ACCAATAGGCCGAAATCGGCAAAATCCCTTATAAATCAAAAGAATAGACCGAGATAGGGT
[37 nt withheld, positions 6361-6397]
AAAGAACGTGGACTCCAACGTCAAAGG
[49 nt withheld, positions 6425-6473]
T
[91 nt withheld, positions 6475-6565]
G
[124 nt withheld, positions 6567-6690]
CCCATTCGCCA
